>Addgene plasmid #129078 | pGEX-5X-1 U1-C-N | addgene full sequence | sequence record 252127 | Addgene NGS Result
TCTCCCCGCGCGTTGGCCGATTCATTAATGCAGCTGGCACGACAGGTTTCCCGACTGGAAAGCGGGCAGT
GAGCGCAACGCAATTAATGTAAGTTAGCTCACTCATTAGGCACCCCAGGCTTTACACTTTATGCTTCCGG
CTCGTATGTTGTGTGGAATTGTGAGCGGATAACAATTTCACACAGGAAACAGCTATGACCATGATTACGG
ATTCACTGGCCGTCGTTTTACAACGTCGTGACTGGGAAAACCCTGGCGTTACCCAACTTAATCGCCTTGC
AGCACATCCCCCTTTCGCCAGCTGGCGTAATAGCGAAGAGGCCCGCACCGATCGCCCTTCCCAACAGTTG
CGCAGCCTGAATGGCGAATGGCGCTTTGCCTGGTTTCCGGCACCAGAAGCGGTGCCGGAAAGCTGGCTGG
AGTGCGATCTTCCTGAGGCCGATACTGTCGTCGTCCCCTCAAACTGGCAGATGCACGGTTACGATGCGCC
CATCTACACCAACGTGACCTATCCCATTACGGTCAATCCGCCGTTTGTTCCCACGGAGAATCCGACGGGT
TGTTACTCGCTCACATTTAATGTTGATGAAAGCTGGCTACAGGAAGGCCAGACGCGAATTATTTTTGATG
GCGTTGGAATTAGCTTATCGACTGCACGGTGCACCAATGCTTCTGGCGTCAGGCAGCCATCGGAAGCTGT
GGTATGGCTGTGCAGGTCGTAAATCACTGCATAATTCGTGTCGCTCAAGGCGCACTCCCGTTCTGGATAA
TGTTTTTTGCGCCGACATCATAACGGTTCTGGCAAATATTCTGAAATGAGCTGTTGACAATTAATCATCG
GCTCGTATAATGTGTGGAATTGTGAGCGGATAACAATTTCACACAGGAAACAGTATTCATGTCCCCTATA
CTAGGTTATTGGAAAATTAAGGGCCTTGTGCAACCCACTCGACTTCTTTTGGAATATCTTGAAGAAAAAT
ATGAAGAGCATTTGTATGAGCGCGATGAAGGTGATAAATGGCGAAACAAAAAGTTTGAATTGGGTTTGGA
GTTTCCCAATCTTCCTTATTATATTGATGGTGATGTTAAATTAACACAGTCTATGGCCATCATACGTTAT
ATAGCTGACAAGCACAACATGTTGGGTGGTTGTCCAAAAGAGCGTGCAGAGATTTCAATGCTTGAAGGAG
CGGTTTTGGATATTAGATACGGTGTTTCGAGAATTGCATATAGTAAAGACTTTGAAACTCTCAAAGTTGA
TTTTCTTAGCAAGCTACCTGAAATGCTGAAAATGTTCGAAGATCGTTTATGTCATAAAACATATTTAAAT
GGTGATCATGTAACCCATCCTGACTTCATGTTGTATGACGCTCTTGATGTTGTTTTATACATGGACCCAA
TGTGCCTGGATGCGTTCCCAAAATTAGTTTGTTTTAAAAAACGTATTGAAGCTATCCCACAAATTGATAA
GTACTTGAAATCCAGCAAGTATATAGCATGGCCTTTGCAGGGCTGGCAAGCCACGTTTGGTGGTGGCGAC
CATCCTCCAAAATCGGATCTGATCGAAGGTCGTGGGATCCCCGAATTCATGCCCAAGTTTTATTGTGACT
ACTGCGATACATACCTCACCCATGACTCTCCATCTGTGAGAAAGACACACTGCAGTGGAAGGAAACACAA
AGAGAATGTGAAAGACTATTATCAGAAATGGATGGAAGAGCAGGCTCAGAGCCTGATTGACAAAACAACG
GCTGCATTTCAACAAGGAAAGATACCTCCTACTCCATTCTCTGCTCCTCCTCCTGCAGGGGCGATGATAC
CACCTCCCCCCAGCCTTCCGGGTCCTCCTCGCCCTGGTATGTAAGTCGACTCGAGCGGCCGCATCGTGAC
TGACTGACGATCTGCCTCGCGCGTTTCGGTGATGACGGTGAAAACCTCTGACACATGCAGCTCCCGGAGA
CGGTCACAGCTTGTCTGTAAGCGGATGCCGGGAGCAGACAAGCCCGTCAGGGCGCGTCAGCGGGTGTTGG
CGGGTGTCGGGGCGCAGCCATGACCCAGTCACGTAGCGATAGCGGAGTGTATAATTCTTGAAGACGAAAG
GGCCTCGTGATACGCCTATTTTTATAGGTTAATGTCATGATAATAATGGTTTCTTAGACGTCAGGTGGCA
CTTTTCGGGGAAATGTGCGCGGAACCCCTATTTGTTTATTTTTCTAAATACATTCAAATATGTATCCGCT
CATGAGACAATAACCCTGATAAATGCTTCAATAATATTGAAAAAGGAAGAGTATGAGTATTCAACATTTC
CGTGTCGCCCTTATTCCCTTTTTTGCGGCATTTTGCCTTCCTGTTTTTGCTCACCCAGAAACGCTGGTGA
AAGTAAAAGATGCTGAAGATCAGTTGGGTGCACGAGTGGGTTACATCGAACTGGATCTCAACAGCGGTAA
GATCCTTGAGAGTTTTCGCCCCGAAGAACGTTTTCCAATGATGAGCACTTTTAAAGTTCTGCTATGTGGC
GCGGTATTATCCCGTGTTGACGCCGGGCAAGAGCAACTCGGTCGCCGCATACACTATTCTCAGAATGACT
TGGTTGAGTACTCACCAGTCACAGAAAAGCATCTTACGGATGGCATGACAGTAAGAGAATTATGCAGTGC
TGCCATAACCATGAGTGATAACACTGCGGCCAACTTACTTCTGACAACGATCGGAGGACCGAAGGAGCTA
ACCGCTTTTTTGCACAACATGGGGGATCATGTAACTCGCCTTGATCGTTGGGAACCGGAGCTGAATGAAG
CCATACCAAACGACGAGCGTGACACCACGATGCCTGCAGCAATGGCAACAACGTTGCGCAAACTATTAAC
TGGCGAACTACTTACTCTAGCTTCCCGGCAACAATTAATAGACTGGATGGAGGCGGATAAAGTTGCAGGA
CCACTTCTGCGCTCGGCCCTTCCGGCTGGCTGGTTTATTGCTGATAAATCTGGAGCCGGTGAGCGTGGGT
CTCGCGGTATCATTGCAGCACTGGGGCCAGATGGTAAGCCCTCCCGTATCGTAGTTATCTACACGACGGG
GAGTCAGGCAACTATGGATGAACGAAATAGACAGATCGCTGAGATAGGTGCCTCACTGATTAAGCATTGG
TAACTGTCAGACCAAGTTTACTCATATATACTTTAGATTGATTTAAAACTTCATTTTTAATTTAAAAGGA
TCTAGGTGAAGATCCTTTTTGATAATCTCATGACCAAAATCCCTTAACGTGAGTTTTCGTTCCACTGAGC
GTCAGACCCCGTAGAAAAGATCAAAGGATCTTCTTGAGATCCTTTTTTTCTGCGCGTAATCTGCTGCTTG
CAAACAAAAAAACCACCGCTACCAGCGGTGGTTTGTTTGCCGGATCAAGAGCTACCAACTCTTTTTCCGA
AGGTAACTGGCTTCAGCAGAGCGCAGATACCAAATACTGTCCTTCTAGTGTAGCCGTAGTTAGGCCACCA
CTTCAAGAACTCTGTAGCACCGCCTACATACCTCGCTCTGCTAATCCTGTTACCAGTGGCTGCTGCCAGT
GGCGATAAGTCGTGTCTTACCGGGTTGGACTCAAGACGATAGTTACCGGATAAGGCGCAGCGGTCGGGCT
GAACGGGGGGTTCGTGCACACAGCCCAGCTTGGAGCGAACGACCTACACCGAACTGAGATACCTACAGCG
TGAGCTATGAGAAAGCGCCACGCTTCCCGAAGGGAGAAAGGCGGACAGGTATCCGGTAAGCGGCAGGGTC
GGAACAGGAGAGCGCACGAGGGAGCTTCCAGGGGGAAACGCCTGGTATCTTTATAGTCCTGTCGGGTTTC
GCCACCTCTGACTTGAGCGTCGATTTTTGTGATGCTCGTCAGGGGGGCGGAGCCTATGGAAAAACGCCAG
CAACGCGGCCTTTTTACGGTTCCTGGCCTTTTGCTGGCCTTTTGCTCACATGTTCTTTCCTGCGTTATCC
CCTGATTCTGTGGATAACCGTATTACCGCCTTTGAGTGAGCTGATACCGCTCGCCGCAGCCGAACGACCG
AGCGCAGCGAGTCAGTGAGCGAGGAAGCGGAAGAGCGCCTGATGCGGTATTTTCTCCTTACGCATCTGTG
CGGTATTTCACACCGCATAAATTCCGACACCATCGAATGGCGCAAAACCTTTCGCGGTATGGCATGATAG
CGCCCGGAAGAGAGTCAATTCAGGGTGGTGAATGTGAAACCAGTAACGTTATACGATGTCGCAGAGTATG
CCGGTGTCTCTTATCAGACCGTTTCCCGCGTGGTGAACCAGGCCAGCCACGTTTCTGCGAAAACGCGGGA
AAAAGTGGAAGCGGCGATGGCGGAGCTGAATTACATTCCCAACCGCGTGGCACAACAACTGGCGGGCAAA
CAGTCGTTGCTGATTGGCGTTGCCACCTCCAGTCTGGCCCTGCACGCGCCGTCGCAAATTGTCGCGGCGA
TTAAATCTCGCGCCGATCAACTGGGTGCCAGCGTGGTGGTGTCGATGGTAGAACGAAGCGGCGTCGAAGC
CTGTAAAGCGGCGGTGCACAATCTTCTCGCGCAACGCGTCAGTGGGCTGATCATTAACTATCCGCTGGAT
GACCAGGATGCCATTGCTGTGGAAGCTGCCTGCACTAATGTTCCGGCGTTATTTCTTGATGTCTCTGACC
AGACACCCATCAACAGTATTATTTTCTCCCATGAAGACGGTACGCGACTGGGCGTGGAGCATCTGGTCGC
ATTGGGTCACCAGCAAATCGCGCTGTTAGCGGGCCCATTAAGTTCTGTCTCGGCGCGTCTGCGTCTGGCT
GGCTGGCATAAATATCTCACTCGCAATCAAATTCAGCCGATAGCGGAACGGGAAGGCGACTGGAGTGCCA
TGTCCGGTTTTCAACAAACCATGCAAATGCTGAATGAGGGCATCGTTCCCACTGCGATGCTGGTTGCCAA
CGATCAGATGGCGCTGGGCGCAATGCGCGCCATTACCGAGTCCGGGCTGCGCGTTGGTGCGGATATCTCG
GTAGTGGGATACGACGATACCGAAGACAGCTCATGTTATATCCCGCCGTTAACCACCATCAAACAGGATT
TTCGCCTGCTGGGGCAAACCAGCGTGGACCGCTTGCTGCAACTCTCTCAGGGCCAGGCGGTGAAGGGCAA
TCAGCTGTTGCCCGTCTCACTGGTGAAAAGAAAAACCACCCTGGCGCCCAATACGCAAACCGCC
Features (pLannotate 1.2.2; 17 found; start..end, strand, type, name):
     85..106     +  protein_bind   CAP binding site: CAP binding activates transcription in the presence of cAMP. E. coli catabolite activator protein
    121..151     +  promoter       lac promoter: promoter for the E. coli lac operon
    159..175     +  protein_bind   lac operator: The lac repressor binds to the lac operator to inhibit transcription in E. coli. This inhibition can be relieved by adding lactose or isopropyl-β-D-thiogalactopyranoside (IPTG). lac repressor encoded by lacI
    195..368     +  CDS            lacZα: LacZα fragment of β-galactosidase; lacZ fragment
    632..748     -  CDS            yciV (fragment): RNAAM_ECOLI - Also known as trpH From Escherichia coli (strain K12).
    824..852     +  promoter       tac promoter: strong E. coli promoter; hybrid between the trp and lac UV5 promoters
    860..876     +  protein_bind   lac operator: The lac repressor binds to the lac operator to inhibit transcription in E. coli. This inhibition can be relieved by adding lactose or isopropyl-β-D-thiogalactopyranoside (IPTG). lac repressor encoded by lacI
    899..1552    +  CDS            GST26_SCHJA: Experimental evidence at protein level: Swiss-Prot protein existence level 1. GST isoenzymes appear to play a central role in the parasite detoxification system. Other functions are also suspected including a role in increasing the solubility of haematin in the parasite gut. From Schistosoma japonicum (Blood fluke).
   1589..1861    +  CDS            snRNP-U1-C (fragment): RU1C_DROME - Experimental evidence at protein level: Swiss-Prot protein existence level 1. Component of the spliceosomal U1 snRNP, which is essential for recognition of the pre-mRNA 5' splice-site and the subsequent assembly of the spliceosome. U1-C is directly involved in initial 5' splice-site recognition for both constitutive and regulated alternative splicing. The interaction with the 5' splice-site seems to precede base-pairing between the pre-mRNA and the U1 snRNA. Stimulates commitment or early (E) complex formation by stabilizing the base pairing of the 5' end of the U1 snRNA and the 5
   1902..1941    +  CDS            rop (fragment): Rop protein, which maintains plasmids at low copy number; rop
   2043..2083    +  misc_feature   bom (fragment): basis of mobility region from pBR322
   2188..2292    +  promoter       AmpR promoter: bla
   2293..3153    +  CDS            AmpR: β-lactamase; bla; confers resistance to ampicillin, carbenicillin, and related antibiotics
   3324..3912    +  rep_origin     ori: high-copy-number ColE1/pMB1/pBR322/pUC origin of replication
   4098..4149    -  misc_feature   bom (fragment): basis of mobility region from pBR322
   4156..4233    +  promoter       lacI promoter: lacI
   4234..72      +  CDS            lacI (across the origin): lac repressor; lacI; The lac repressor binds to the lac operator to inhibit transcription in E. coli. This inhibition can be relieved by adding lactose or isopropyl-β-D-thiogalactopyranoside (IPTG).
