[The description below was written by a language model from this plasmid's Addgene catalogue record and pLannotate feature annotations shown in this document.]
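Description:
pGEX-5X-1 U1-C-N is a bacterial expression plasmid built on the pGEX-5X-1 backbone for producing the N-terminal portion of human U1-C (SNRPC), a component of the spliceosomal U1 snRNP, as a glutathione S-transferase fusion in E. coli. The sequenced plasmid is 5,244 nt. It replicates from a ColE1/pMB1-type origin, recorded as high copy, and is selected with ampicillin through the β-lactamase gene driven by its own promoter. Short remnants of pBR322 sequences (rop and bom fragments), a lacZα segment with its lac promoter, operator and CAP site, and a small yciV fragment are also annotated as backbone carry-over rather than functional payload.

The expression cassette consists of the hybrid tac promoter followed by a lac operator, then the Schistosoma japonicum GST coding sequence, with the U1-C fragment placed shortly downstream on the same strand, consistent with an N-terminal GST tag. The plasmid carries its own lacI gene and promoter, so the lac repressor keeps the tac promoter off until IPTG is added, giving inducible expression. The GST moiety allows affinity purification of the fusion on glutathione resin. The pGEX-5X series normally encodes a Factor Xa cleavage site between GST and the insert, although the feature table does not annotate one.

One discrepancy stands out. The catalogue lists the insert as amino acids 1-273, but the annotated U1-C segment spans only 273 nucleotides, about 91 codons, so the figure may refer to nucleotides. The annotation matched a Drosophila homologue, presumably reflecting sequence conservation, while the record gives the species as human. The cloning sites are not recorded.
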