Addgene plasmid #129078: pGEX-5X-1 U1-C-N
Purpose: generation of GST-tagged N-terminal part of U1-C protein using bacteria
Depositing lab: Takeshi Tsubata. Depositing organization: Institute of Science Tokyo.
Backbone
  Vector backbone: pGEX-5X-1
  Vector type: Bacterial Expression
Growth in bacteria
  Bacterial resistance: Ampicillin, 100 μg/mL
  Growth temperature: 37°C
  Growth strain: DH5alpha
  Copy number: High Copy
Gene/Insert
  Gene/Insert name: U1-C
  Species: H. sapiens (human)
  Mutation: contains amino acids 1-273
  Entrez Gene: SNRPC (a.k.a. U1C, Yhc1)
  Cloning method: Restriction Enzyme; 5′ cloning site Unknown (unknown if destroyed); 3′ cloning site Unknown (unknown if destroyed)
Terms and licenses: Academic/Nonprofit Terms; Industry Terms: Not Available to Industry
How to cite: pGEX-5X-1 U1-C-N was a gift from Takeshi Tsubata (Addgene plasmid # 129078 ; http://n2t.net/addgene:129078 ; RRID:Addgene_129078)
